>Addgene plasmid #161320 | pDONR221-SLC41A2_STOP | addgene full sequence | sequence record 338283 | Addgene NGS Result
CAAATAATGATTTTATTTTGACTGATAGTGACCTGTTCGTTGCAACACATTGATGAGCAATGCTTTTTTA
TAATGCCAACTTTGTACAAAAAAGCAGGCTCCACCATGACCAACAGCAAGGGCCGGTCCATCACCGATAA
GACAAGCGGAGGACCTAGCTCCGGAGGAGGATTCGTGGACTGGACCCTGAGACTGAACACAATCCAGAGC
GATAAGTTTCTGAATCTGCTGCTGTCCATGGTGCCAGTGATCTATCAGAAGAACCAGGAGGACAGGCACA
AGAAGGCCAATGGCATCTGGCAGGATGGCCTGTCCACCGCCGTGCAGACATTCAGCAATCGCTCCGAGCA
GCACATGGAGTACCACTCTTTCAGCGAGCAGTCTTTTCACGCCAACAATGGCCACGCCTCTAGCTCCTGC
AGCCAGAAGTATGACGATTACGCCAACTATAATTACTGTGATGGCAGGGAGACCAGCGAGACCACAGCCA
TGCTGCAGGACGAGGATATCTCTAGCGACGGCGATGAGGACGCCATCGTGGAGGTGACACCCAAGCTGCC
TAAGGAGTCCTCTGGCATCATGGCCCTGCAGATCCTGGTGCCTTTCCTGCTGGCAGGATTTGGAACCGTG
TCCGCCGGAATGGTGCTGGACATCGTGCAGCACTGGGAGGTGTTCCGGAAGGTGACAGAGGTGTTTATCC
TGGTGCCAGCCCTGCTGGGCCTGAAGGGCAACCTGGAGATGACCCTGGCCTCTAGACTGAGCACAGCCGT
GAATATCGGCAAGATGGATAGCCCCATCGAGAAGTGGAACCTGATCATCGGCAATCTGGCCCTGAAGCAG
GTGCAGGCCACCGTGGTGGGCTTCCTGGCAGCAGTGGCAGCAATCATCCTGGGCTGGATCCCCGAGGGCA
AGTACTATCTGGACCACTCCATCCTGCTGTGCAGCTCCTCTGTGGCCACAGCCTTTATCGCCTCCCTGCT
GCAGGGCATCATCATGGTGGGCGTGATCGTGGGCTCTAAGAAGACCGGCATCAACCCTGACAATGTGGCC
ACACCAATCGCCGCCTCTTTCGGCGATCTGATCACCCTGGCCATCCTGGCCTGGATCTCCCAGGGCCTGT
ATTCTTGTCTGGAGACCTACTATTACATCAGCCCCCTGGTGGGCGTGTTCTTTCTGGCCCTGACACCTAT
CTGGATCATCATCGCAGCAAAGCACCCAGCAACCAGGACAGTGCTGCACAGCGGATGGGAGCCTGTGATC
ACCGCCATGGTCATCAGCTCCATCGGCGGCCTGATCCTGGACACCACAGTGTCCGATCCCAACCTGGTGG
GCATCGTGGTGTATACCCCTGTGATCAACGGCATCGGCGGCAATCTGGTGGCCATCCAGGCCTCCAGGAT
CTCTACATACCTGCACCTGCACTCCATCCCAGGAGAGCTGCCAGACGAGCCAAAGGGATGCTATTACCCA
TTCCGCACCTTCTTTGGCCCCGGCGTGAACAATAAGTCTGCCCAGGTGCTGCTGCTGCTGGTCATCCCCG
GCCACCTGATCTTTCTGTATACAATCCACCTGATGAAGTCTGGCCACACCAGCCTGACAATCATCTTCAT
CGTGGTGTACCTGTTTGGCGCCGTGCTGCAGGTGTTTACCCTGCTGTGGATCGCCGACTGGATGGTGCAC
CACTTCTGGCGGAAGGGCAAGGATCCCGACTCCTTTTCTATCCCTTACCTGACCGCCCTGGGCGATCTGC
TGGGAACAGCCCTGCTGGCCCTGAGCTTCCACTTTCTGTGGCTGATCGGCGATAGAGACGGCGATGTGGG
CGACTAAGACCCAGCTTTCTTGTACAAAGTTGGCATTATAAGAAAGCATTGCTTATCAATTTGTTGCAAC
GAACAGGTCACTATCAGTCAAAATAAAATCATTATTTGCCATCCAGCTGATATCCCCTATAGTGAGTCGT
ATTACATGGTCATAGCTGTTTCCTGGCAGCTCTGGCCCGTGTCTCAAAATCTCTGATGTTACATTGCACA
AGATAAAAATATATCATCATGAACAATAAAACTGTCTGCTTACATAAACAGTAATACAAGGGGTGTTATG
AGCCATATTCAACGGGAAACGTCGAGGCCGCGATTAAATTCCAACATGGATGCTGATTTATATGGGTATA
AATGGGCTCGCGATAATGTCGGGCAATCAGGTGCGACAATCTATCGCTTGTATGGGAAGCCCGATGCGCC
AGAGTTGTTTCTGAAACATGGCAAAGGTAGCGTTGCCAATGATGTTACAGATGAGATGGTCAGACTAAAC
TGGCTGACGGAATTTATGCCTCTTCCGACCATCAAGCATTTTATCCGTACTCCTGATGATGCATGGTTAC
TCACCACTGCGATCCCCGGAAAAACAGCATTCCAGGTATTAGAAGAATATCCTGATTCAGGTGAAAATAT
TGTTGATGCGCTGGCAGTGTTCCTGCGCCGGTTGCATTCGATTCCTGTTTGTAATTGTCCTTTTAACAGC
GATCGCGTATTTCGTCTCGCTCAGGCGCAATCACGAATGAATAACGGTTTGGTTGATGCGAGTGATTTTG
ATGACGAGCGTAATGGCTGGCCTGTTGAACAAGTCTGGAAAGAAATGCATAAACTTTTGCCATTCTCACC
GGATTCAGTCGTCACTCATGGTGATTTCTCACTTGATAACCTTATTTTTGACGAGGGGAAATTAATAGGT
TGTATTGATGTTGGACGAGTCGGAATCGCAGACCGATACCAGGATCTTGCCATCCTATGGAACTGCCTCG
GTGAGTTTTCTCCTTCATTACAGAAACGGCTTTTTCAAAAATATGGTATTGATAATCCTGATATGAATAA
ATTGCAGTTTCATTTGATGCTCGATGAGTTTTTCTAATCAGAATTGGTTAATTGGTTGTAACACTGGCAG
AGCATTACGCTGACTTGACGGGACGGCGCAAGCTCATGACCAAAATCCCTTAACGTGAGTTACGCGTCGT
TCCACTGAGCGTCAGACCCCGTAGAAAAGATCAAAGGATCTTCTTGAGATCCTTTTTTTCTGCGCGTAAT
CTGCTGCTTGCAAACAAAAAAACCACCGCTACCAGCGGTGGTTTGTTTGCCGGATCAAGAGCTACCAACT
CTTTTTCCGAAGGTAACTGGCTTCAGCAGAGCGCAGATACCAAATACTGTTCTTCTAGTGTAGCCGTAGT
TAGGCCACCACTTCAAGAACTCTGTAGCACCGCCTACATACCTCGCTCTGCTAATCCTGTTACCAGTGGC
TGCTGCCAGTGGCGATAAGTCGTGTCTTACCGGGTTGGACTCAAGACGATAGTTACCGGATAAGGCGCAG
CGGTCGGGCTGAACGGGGGGTTCGTGCACACAGCCCAGCTTGGAGCGAACGACCTACACCGAACTGAGAT
ACCTACAGCGTGAGCTATGAGAAAGCGCCACGCTTCCCGAAGGGAGAAAGGCGGACAGGTATCCGGTAAG
CGGCAGGGTCGGAACAGGAGAGCGCACGAGGGAGCTTCCAGGGGGAAACGCCTGGTATCTTTATAGTCCT
GTCGGGTTTCGCCACCTCTGACTTGAGCGTCGATTTTTGTGATGCTCGTCAGGGGGGCGGAGCCTATGGA
AAAACGCCAGCAACGCGGCCTTTTTACGGTTCCTGGCCTTTTGCTGGCCTTTTGCTCACATGTTCTTTCC
TGCGTTATCCCCTGATTCTGTGGATAACCGTATTACCGCCTTTGAGTGAGCTGATACCGCTCGCCGCAGC
CGAACGACCGAGCGCAGCGAGTCAGTGAGCGAGGAAGCGGAAGAGCGCCCAATACGCAAACCGCCTCTCC
CCGCGCGTTGGCCGATTCATTAATGCAGCTGGCACGACAGGTTTCCCGACTGGAAAGCGGGCAGTGAGCG
CAACGCAATTAATACGCGTACCGCTAGCCAGGAAGAGTTTGTAGAAACGCAAAAAGGCCATCCGTCAGGA
TGGCCTTCTGCTTAGTTTGATGCCTGGCAGTTTATGGCGGGCGTCCTGCCCGCCACCCTCCGGGCCGTTG
CTTCACAACGTTCAAATCCGCTCCCGGCGGATTTGTCCTACTCAGGAGAGCGTTCACCGACAAACAACAG
ATAAAACGAAAGGCCCAGTCTTCCGACTGAGCCTTTCGTTTTATTTGATGCCTGGCAGTTCCCTACTCTC
GCGTTAACGCTAGCATGGATGTTTTCCCAGTCACGACGTTGTAAAACGACGGCCAGTCTTAAGCTCGGGC
CC
Features (pLannotate 1.2.2; 10 found; start..end, strand, type, name):
      1..100     +  protein_bind   attL1: mutant version of attL; recombination site for the Gateway® LR reaction LR Clonase™
    106..1824    +  CDS            SLC41A2: S41A2_HUMAN - Experimental evidence at protein level: Swiss-Prot protein existence level 1. Acts as a plasma-membrane magnesium transporter. From Homo sapiens (Human).
   1829..1928    -  protein_bind   attL2: mutant version of attL; recombination site for the Gateway® LR reaction LR Clonase™
   1946..1964    -  promoter       T7 promoter: promoter for bacteriophage T7 RNA polymerase
   2098..2907    +  CDS            KanR: aminoglycoside phosphotransferase; aph(3')-Ia; confers resistance to kanamycin in bacteria or G418 (Geneticin®) in eukaryotes
   3054..3642    +  rep_origin     ori: high-copy-number ColE1/pMB1/pBR322/pUC origin of replication
   3825..3917    +  CDS            lacI (fragment): lac repressor; lacI; The lac repressor binds to the lac operator to inhibit transcription in E. coli. This inhibition can be relieved by adding lactose or isopropyl-β-D-thiogalactopyranoside (IPTG).
   3972..3999    -  terminator     rrnB T2 terminator: transcription terminator T2 from the E. coli rrnB gene
   4131..4174    +  terminator     rrnB T1 terminator: Escherichia coli rrnB; transcription terminator T1 from the E. coli rrnB gene
   4221..4257    -  CDS            lacZα (fragment): LacZα fragment of β-galactosidase; lacZ fragment
