[The description below was written by a language model from this plasmid's Addgene catalogue record and pLannotate feature annotations shown in this document.]
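Description:
pDONR221-SLC41A2_STOP is a Gateway entry clone built on the pDONR221 backbone and carrying a codon-optimized open reading frame for human SLC41A2, a solute carrier annotated as a plasma-membrane magnesium transporter. The sequenced plasmid is 4,272 nt, consistent with a roughly 2.55 kb backbone plus a 1,722 bp insert. It is maintained in E. coli at high copy through a ColE1/pUC-type origin and selected with kanamycin via an aminoglycoside phosphotransferase (KanR) gene. Although the catalogue lists the vector type as mammalian expression, the feature table shows no eukaryotic promoter or polyadenylation signal. The plasmid is therefore a shuttle for the ORF rather than an expression construct in its own right.

The SLC41A2 coding sequence sits between attL1 and attL2 sites, which allow directional transfer into any attR-containing destination vector by an LR Clonase reaction. The destination vector then supplies the promoter, tags and selection appropriate to the host. This version retains a STOP codon at the end of the ORF, so it suits native C-terminus or N-terminally tagged expression, whereas C-terminal fusions would be terminated before the tag. A companion clone without the stop codon exists for that purpose. Other annotated elements are standard pDONR221 backbone features: rrnB T1 and T2 terminators upstream of the cassette that insulate it from read-through transcription, a T7 promoter flanking attL2, and short lacI and lacZα fragments that are backbone remnants. The M13 forward and reverse priming sites are used for sequence verification. The clone belongs to a consortium-wide collection of SLC transporter ORFs for functional and drug-discovery studies.
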