Addgene plasmid #161320: pDONR221-SLC41A2_STOP
Purpose: Gateway entry clone with codon-optimized ORF sequence for subcloning into custom expression vectors. Contains a STOP codon at the end of the codon-optimized ORF sequence.
Depositing lab: RESOLUTE Consortium & Giulio Superti-Furga. Depositing organization: CeMM Research Center for Molecular Medicine. Publication: The RESOLUTE consortium: unlocking SLC transporters for drug discovery. Superti-Furga G, Lackner D, Wiedmer T, Ingles-Prieto A, Barbosa B, Girardi E, Goldmann U, Gurtl B, Klavins K, Klimek C, Lindinger S, Lineiro-Retes E, Muller AC, Onstein S, Redinger G, Reil D, Sedlyarov V, Wolf G, Crawford M, Everley R, ... Steppan CM. Nat Rev Drug Discov. 2020 Jul;19(7):429-430. doi: 10.1038/d41573-020-00056-6. PubMed 32265506.
Backbone
  Vector backbone: pDONR221
  Backbone manufacturer: ThermoFisher Scientific
  Backbone size w/o insert (bp): 2550
  Vector type: Mammalian Expression
Growth in bacteria
  Bacterial resistance: Kanamycin, 50 μg/mL
  Growth temperature: 37°C
  Growth strain: NEB Stable
  Copy number: High Copy
Gene/Insert
  Gene/Insert name: SLC41A2 (alt name: DKFZP434K0427)
  Species: H. sapiens (human)
  Insert size (bp): 1722
  Entrez Gene: SLC41A2 (a.k.a. MGC125330, MGC125331, SLC41A1-L1, DKFZp434K0427)
  Cloning method: Gateway Cloning
  Sequencing primers: 5′ M13-fwd; 3′ M13-rev
Terms and licenses: Academic/Nonprofit Terms; Industry Terms
Depositor comments: This plasmid contains a STOP codon at the end of the codon-optimized ORF. For the version of this plasmid that does not contain a STOP codon, please see Addgene plasmid 132154 For more information on the full Resolute plasmid collection, please see www.addgene.org/depositor-collections/re-solute/. Please provide your feedback on this plasmid to the RESOLUTE consortium by filling out their RESOLUTE repository feedback form: https://forms.office.com/Pages/ResponsePage.aspx?id=0e05yklzmkS7rjFGQL4N7z4feCLQvEJAmVcOCM_u885UN1JJRko0Ukg4TVQwNTZLOUxPQVJWT1NHUCQlQCN0PWcu
How to cite: pDONR221-SLC41A2_STOP was a gift from RESOLUTE Consortium & Giulio Superti-Furga (Addgene plasmid # 161320 ; http://n2t.net/addgene:161320 ; RRID:Addgene_161320)
