>Addgene plasmid #161320 | pDONR221-SLC41A2_STOP | depositor partial sequence | sequence record 312575 | Codon-optimized ORF of SLC41A2
ATGACCAACAGCAAGGGCCGGTCCATCACCGATAAGACAAGCGGAGGACCTAGCTCCGGAGGAGGATTCG
TGGACTGGACCCTGAGACTGAACACAATCCAGAGCGATAAGTTTCTGAATCTGCTGCTGTCCATGGTGCC
AGTGATCTATCAGAAGAACCAGGAGGACAGGCACAAGAAGGCCAATGGCATCTGGCAGGATGGCCTGTCC
ACCGCCGTGCAGACATTCAGCAATCGCTCCGAGCAGCACATGGAGTACCACTCTTTCAGCGAGCAGTCTT
TTCACGCCAACAATGGCCACGCCTCTAGCTCCTGCAGCCAGAAGTATGACGATTACGCCAACTATAATTA
CTGTGATGGCAGGGAGACCAGCGAGACCACAGCCATGCTGCAGGACGAGGATATCTCTAGCGACGGCGAT
GAGGACGCCATCGTGGAGGTGACACCCAAGCTGCCTAAGGAGTCCTCTGGCATCATGGCCCTGCAGATCC
TGGTGCCTTTCCTGCTGGCAGGATTTGGAACCGTGTCCGCCGGAATGGTGCTGGACATCGTGCAGCACTG
GGAGGTGTTCCGGAAGGTGACAGAGGTGTTTATCCTGGTGCCAGCCCTGCTGGGCCTGAAGGGCAACCTG
GAGATGACCCTGGCCTCTAGACTGAGCACAGCCGTGAATATCGGCAAGATGGATAGCCCCATCGAGAAGT
GGAACCTGATCATCGGCAATCTGGCCCTGAAGCAGGTGCAGGCCACCGTGGTGGGCTTCCTGGCAGCAGT
GGCAGCAATCATCCTGGGCTGGATCCCCGAGGGCAAGTACTATCTGGACCACTCCATCCTGCTGTGCAGC
TCCTCTGTGGCCACAGCCTTTATCGCCTCCCTGCTGCAGGGCATCATCATGGTGGGCGTGATCGTGGGCT
CTAAGAAGACCGGCATCAACCCTGACAATGTGGCCACACCAATCGCCGCCTCTTTCGGCGATCTGATCAC
CCTGGCCATCCTGGCCTGGATCTCCCAGGGCCTGTATTCTTGTCTGGAGACCTACTATTACATCAGCCCC
CTGGTGGGCGTGTTCTTTCTGGCCCTGACACCTATCTGGATCATCATCGCAGCAAAGCACCCAGCAACCA
GGACAGTGCTGCACAGCGGATGGGAGCCTGTGATCACCGCCATGGTCATCAGCTCCATCGGCGGCCTGAT
CCTGGACACCACAGTGTCCGATCCCAACCTGGTGGGCATCGTGGTGTATACCCCTGTGATCAACGGCATC
GGCGGCAATCTGGTGGCCATCCAGGCCTCCAGGATCTCTACATACCTGCACCTGCACTCCATCCCAGGAG
AGCTGCCAGACGAGCCAAAGGGATGCTATTACCCATTCCGCACCTTCTTTGGCCCCGGCGTGAACAATAA
GTCTGCCCAGGTGCTGCTGCTGCTGGTCATCCCCGGCCACCTGATCTTTCTGTATACAATCCACCTGATG
AAGTCTGGCCACACCAGCCTGACAATCATCTTCATCGTGGTGTACCTGTTTGGCGCCGTGCTGCAGGTGT
TTACCCTGCTGTGGATCGCCGACTGGATGGTGCACCACTTCTGGCGGAAGGGCAAGGATCCCGACTCCTT
TTCTATCCCTTACCTGACCGCCCTGGGCGATCTGCTGGGAACAGCCCTGCTGGCCCTGAGCTTCCACTTT
CTGTGGCTGATCGGCGATAGAGACGGCGATGTGGGCGACTAA
